Addgene plasmid #50337: pICH41414
Depositing lab: Sylvestre Marillonnet & Nicola Patron. Depositing organization: Leibniz Institute of Plant Biochemistry (IPB). Publication: A golden gate modular cloning toolbox for plants. Engler C, Youles M, Gruetzner R, Ehnert TM, Werner S, Jones JD, Patron NJ, Marillonnet S. ACS Synth Biol. 2014 Nov 21;3(11):839-43. doi: 10.1021/sb4001504. Epub 2014 Feb 20. PubMed 24933124.
Backbone
  Vector backbone: pICH41276
  Vector type: plant expression
Growth in bacteria
  Bacterial resistance: Spectinomycin, 50 μg/mL
  Growth temperature: 37°C
  Growth strain: DH5alpha
  Copy number: High Copy
Gene/Insert
  Gene/Insert name: 3'UTR, polyadenylation signal/terminator, 35s (Cauliflower Mosaic Virus)
  Mutation: BsaI/BbsI sites removed by point-mutation
  Cloning method: Restriction Enzyme; 5′ cloning site BpiI (destroyed during cloning); 3′ cloning site BpiI (destroyed during cloning)
Terms and licenses: Academic/Nonprofit Terms; Industry Terms: Not Available to Industry
Depositor comments: insert can be released with BsaI
How to cite: pICH41414 was a gift from Sylvestre Marillonnet & Nicola Patron (Addgene plasmid # 50337 ; http://n2t.net/addgene:50337 ; RRID:Addgene_50337)
