[The description below was written by a language model from this plasmid's Addgene catalogue record and pLannotate feature annotations shown in this document.]
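Description:
pICH41414 is a small (about 2.5 kb) level 0 part plasmid from a Golden Gate modular cloning (MoClo) toolbox for plants. It is built on the pICH41276 backbone and catalogued as a plant expression vector, although it carries only a single standardized part rather than a complete expression unit. It is maintained in E. coli through a high-copy ColE1/pUC-type origin and selected with spectinomycin via the aadA aminoglycoside adenylyltransferase gene, which appears to be driven by the annotated bla (AmpR) promoter lying upstream of it. The short gentamicin acetyltransferase, integrase, lacI and RSF origin fragments picked up by automated annotation are partial matches. They are most likely remnants of the resistance cassette and backbone construction, not functional elements.

The payload is the 3' untranslated region and polyadenylation signal/terminator of the cauliflower mosaic virus 35S transcript, detected in the feature table as a CaMV poly(A) signal of roughly 175 bp. This element directs transcript cleavage, polyadenylation and transcription termination in plant cells. Internal BsaI and BbsI (BpiI) recognition sites were removed by point mutation so that the part is compatible with type IIS assembly. The fragment was cloned into the backbone through BpiI sites that were destroyed in the process, and it can be released with BsaI.

In use, the terminator module is combined in a one-pot Golden Gate reaction with promoter, 5' UTR, coding sequence and tag modules to build a complete plant transcription unit in a higher-level acceptor vector. Such units can then be stacked into multigene constructs. The record does not state the specific fusion overhangs flanking the part.
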