Features (pLannotate 1.2.2; 8 found; start..end, strand, type, name):
    134..722     -  rep_origin     ori: high-copy-number ColE1/pMB1/pBR322/pUC origin of replication
    896..1684    -  CDS            aadA: S3AD_ECOLX - Experimental evidence at protein level: Swiss-Prot protein existence level 1. Mediates bacterial resistance to the antibiotics streptomycin and spectinomycin. From Escherichia coli.
   1691..1747    -  CDS            GmR (fragment): gentamycin acetyltransferase; aacC1; confers resistance to gentamycin
   1835..1915    +  CDS            int (fragment): INT2_ECOLX - Protein inferred from homology: Swiss-Prot protein existence level 3. Putative integrase believed to be involved in the insertion of antibiotic resistance genes into plasmids and transposons. From Escherichia coli.
   1906..2010    -  promoter       AmpR promoter: bla
   2135..2309    -  polyA_signal   CaMV poly(A) signal: cauliflower mosaic virus polyadenylation signal
   2325..2408    -  CDS            lacI (fragment): LACI_ECOLI - Experimental evidence at protein level: Swiss-Prot protein existence level 1. Repressor of the lactose operon. Binds allolactose as an inducer. From Escherichia coli (strain K12).
   2410..2457    -  rep_origin     RSF ori (fragment): Plasmids containing the RSF 1030 origin of replication can be propagated in E. coli cells that contain additional plasmids with compatible origins.
>Addgene plasmid #50337 | pICH41414 | addgene full sequence | sequence record 497563 | Addgene NGS Result
GGCGAGCGGTATCAGCTCACTCAAAGGCGGTAATACGGTTATCCACAGAATCAGGGGATAACGCAGGAAA
GAACATGTGAGCAAAAGGCCAGCAAAAGGCCAGGAACCGTAAAAAGGCCGCGTTGCTGGCGTTTTTCCAT
AGGCTCCGCCCCCCTGACGAGCATCACAAAAATCGACGCTCAAGTCAGAGGTGGCGAAACCCGACAGGAC
TATAAAGATACCAGGCGTTTCCCCCTGGAAGCTCCCTCGTGCGCTCTCCTGTTCCGACCCTGCCGCTTAC
CGGATACCTGTCCGCCTTTCTCCCTTCGGGAAGCGTGGCGCTTTCTCATAGCTCACGCTGTAGGTATCTC
AGTTCGGTGTAGGTCGTTCGCTCCAAGCTGGGCTGTGTGCACGAACCCCCCGTTCAGCCCGACCGCTGCG
CCTTATCCGGTAACTATCGTCTTGAGTCCAACCCGGTAAGACACGACTTATCGCCACTGGCAGCAGCCAC
TGGTAACAGGATTAGCAGAGCGAGGTATGTAGGCGGTGCTACAGAGTTCTTGAAGTGGTGGCCTAACTAC
GGCTACACTAGAAGAACAGTATTTGGTATCTGCGCTCTGCTGAAGCCAGTTACCTTCGGAAAAAGAGTTG
GTAGCTCTTGATCCGGCAAACAAACCACCGCTGGTAGCGGTGGTTTTTTTGTTTGCAAGCAGCAGATTAC
GCGCAGAAAAAAAGGATCTCAAGAAGATCCTTTGATCTTTTCTACGGGGTCTGACGCTCAGTGGAACGAA
AACTCACGTTAAGGGATTTTGGTCATGAGATTATCAAAAAGGATCTTCACCTAGATCCTTTTAAATTAAA
AATGAAGTTTTAAATCAATCTAAAGTATATATGAGTAAACTTGGTCTGACAGTTATTTGCCGACTACCTT
GGTGATCTCGCCTTTTACGTAATGGACAAATTCTTCCAACTGATCTGCGCGCGAGGCCAAGCGATCTTCT
TCTTGTCCAAGATAAGCCTGTCTAGCTTCAAGTATGACGGGCTGATACTGGGCCGGCAGGCGCTCCATTG
CCCAGTCGGCAGCGACATCCTTCGGCGCGATTTTGCCGGTTACTGCGCTGTACCAAATGCGGGACAACGT
AAGCACTACATTTCGCTCATCGCCAGCCCAGTCGGGCGGCGAGTTCCATAGCGTTAAGGTTTCATTTAGC
GCCTCAAATAGATCCTGTTCAGGAACCGGATCAAAGAGTTCCTCCGCCGCTGGACCTACCAAGGCAACGC
TATGTTCTCTTGCTTTTGTCAGCAAGATAGCCAGATCAATGTCGATCGTGGCTGGCTCGAAGATACCTGC
AAGAATGTCATTGCGCTGCCATTCTCCAAATTGCAGTTCGCGCTTAGCTGGATAACGCCACGGAATGATG
TCGTCGTGCACAACAATGGTGACTTCTACAGCGCGGAGAATCTCGCTCTCTCCAGGGGAAGCCGAAGTTT
CCAAAAGGTCGTTGATCAAAGCTCGCCGCGTTGTTTCATCAAGCCTTACGGTCACCGTAACCAGCAAATC
AATATCGCTGTGTGGCTTCAGGCCGCCATCCACTGCGGAGCCGTACAAATGTACGGCCAGCAACGTCGGT
TCGAGATGGCGCTCGATGACGCCAACTACCTCTGATAGTTGAGTCGATACTTCGGCGATCACCGCTTCCC
TCATGATGTTTAACTTTGTTTTAGGGCGACTGCCCTGCTGCGTAACATCGTTGCTGCTCCATAACATCAA
ACATCGACCCACGGCGTAACGCGCTTGCTGCTTGGATGCCCGAGGCATAGACTGTACCCCAAAAAAAAAC
AGTCATAACAAGCCATGAAAACCGCCACTGCGCCGTTACCACCGCTGCGTTCGGTCAAGGTTCTGGACCA
GTTGCGTGAGCGCATACTCTTCCTTTTTCAATATTATTGAAGCATTTATCAGGGTTATTGTCTCATGAGC
GGATACATATTTGAATGTATTTAGAAAAATAAACAAATAGGGGTTCCGCGCACATTTCCCCGAAAAGTGC
CACCTGACGTCTAAGAAACCATTATTATCATGACATTAACCTATAAAAATAGGCGTATCACGAGGCCCTT
TCGTCCACTGAAGAGCCACTTCGTGGTCTCAAGCGATCTGGATTTTAGTACTGGATTTTGGTTTTAGGAA
TTAGAAATTTTATTGATAGAAGTATTTTACAAATACAAATACATACTAAGGGTTTCTTATATGCTCAACA
CATGAGCGAAACCCTATAGGAACCCTAATTCCCTTATCTGGGAACTACTCACACATTATTATGGAGAAAC
TCGAGCTTGTCGATCGACTCTAGCTAGAGAAGCTGAGACCACAGAGTGATTAATGAATCGGCCAACGCGC
GGGGAGAGGCGGTTTGCGTATTGGGCGCTCTTCCGCTTCCTCGCTCACTGACTCGCTGCGCTCGGTCGTT
CGGCTGC
