>Addgene plasmid #50337 | pICH41414 | addgene partial sequence | sequence record 76538 | pBR322ori-F 5'-GGGAAACGCCTGGTATCTTT-3'
CTGACTTGAGCGTCGATTTTTGTGATGCTCGTCAGGGGGGCGGAGCCTATGGAAAAACGCCAGCAACGCG
GCCTTTTTACGGTTCCTGGCCTTTTGCTGGCCTTTTGCTCACATGTTCTTTCCTGCGTTATCCCCTGATT
CTGTGGATAACCGTATTACCGCCTTTGAGTGAGCTGATACCGCTCGCCGCAGCCGAACGACCGAGCGCAG
CGAGTCAGTGAGCGAGGAAGCGGAAGAGCGCCCAATACGCAAACCGCCTCTCCCCGCGCGTTGGCCGATT
CATTAATCACTCTGTGGTCTCAGCTTCTCTAGCTAGAGTCGATCGACAAGCTCGAGTTTCTCCATAATAA
TGTGTGAGTAGTTCCCAGATAAGGGAATTAGGGTTCCTATAGGGTTTCGCTCATGTGTTGAGCATATAAG
AAACCCTTAGTATGTATTTGTATTTGTAAAATACTTCTATCAATAAAATTTCTAATTCCTAAAACCAAAA
TCCAGTACTAAAATCCAGATCGCTTGAGACCACGAAGTGGCTCTTCAGTGGACGAAAGGGCCTCGTGATA
CGCCTATTTTTATAGGTTAATGTCATGATAATAATGGTTTCTTAGACGTCAGGTGGCACTTTTCGGGGAA
ATGTGCGCGGAACCCCTATTTGTTTATTTTTCTAAATACATTCAAATATGTATCCGCTCATGAGACAATA
ACCCTGATAAATGCTTCAATAATATTGAAAAAGGAAGAGTATGCGCTCACGCAACTGGTCCAGAACCTTG
ACCGAACGCAGCGGTGGTAACGGCGCAGTGGCGGTTTTCATGGCTTGTTATGACTGTTTTTTTTTGGGGT
ACAGTCTATGCCTC
